Addgene plasmid #60725: pTSara-R756S
Purpose: Expresses both fragments of T7 RNAP split at position 179. Both fragments are driven by PBAD. The C-terminal fragment has the point mutation R756S. Contains a constitutive araC ORF
Depositing lab: Matthew Bennett. Depositing organization: Rice University. Publication: Library of synthetic transcriptional AND gates built with split T7 RNA polymerase mutants. Shis DL, Bennett MR. Proc Natl Acad Sci U S A. 2013 Mar 26;110(13):5028-33. doi: 10.1073/pnas.1220157110. Epub 2013 Mar 11. PubMed 23479654.
Backbone
  Vector backbone: pBAD33
  Backbone size w/o insert (bp): 5500
  Total vector size (bp): 7600
  Modifications to backbone: IPTG inducible promoter PLac drives expression 1-179 of split T7 RNAP while the arabinose promoter PBAD drives expression 180-880.
  Vector type: Bacterial Expression, Synthetic Biology
Growth in bacteria
  Bacterial resistance: Chloramphenicol, 25 μg/mL
  Growth temperature: 37°C
  Growth strain: DH10B
  Copy number: High Copy
Gene/Insert 1
  Gene/Insert name: Residues 1-179 of split T7 RNAP
  Species: Synthetic; T7 Phage
  Insert size (bp): 540
  Mutation: Residues 1-180 of split T7 RNAP
  GenBank ID: GI:216012
Gene/Insert 2
  Gene/Insert name: Residues 180-880 of split T7 RNAP
  Species: Synthetic
  Insert size (bp): 2118
  Mutation: Residues 180-880 of split T7 RNAP. Contains mutation R756S
  GenBank ID: GI:216012
Terms and licenses: Academic/Nonprofit Terms; Industry Terms: Not Available to Industry
How to cite: pTSara-R756S was a gift from Matthew Bennett (Addgene plasmid # 60725 ; http://n2t.net/addgene:60725 ; RRID:Addgene_60725)
