[The description below was written by a language model from this plasmid's Addgene catalogue record and pLannotate feature annotations shown in this document.]
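Description:
pTSara-R756S is a bacterial expression and synthetic-biology plasmid built on the pBAD33 backbone (about 7.7 kb) that carries both halves of a T7 RNA polymerase split at position 179. It is selected with chloramphenicol through a cat gene under its own promoter, and the feature table shows a complete p15A origin, the medium-copy replicon that is compatible with ColE1-type plasmids. The catalogue nonetheless lists the plasmid as high copy. An f1 origin and truncated remnants of β-lactamase, the tetracycline resistance gene, IS1 and a ColE1-type origin are also annotated; these appear to be non-functional backbone leftovers.

The payload consists of two divergently oriented cassettes. The N-terminal fragment (residues 1-179, roughly 540 bp) lies on the reverse strand downstream of an araBAD promoter fragment and ends at a T7Te terminator. The C-terminal fragment (residues 180-880, roughly 2.1 kb, carrying the R756S point mutation) lies on the forward strand behind another araBAD promoter fragment and is followed by the rrnB T1 and T2 terminators. A short fragment matching a GFP coding sequence sits between the two promoters, and the record does not explain it. The stated purpose says both fragments are driven by PBAD, which agrees with the feature table, whereas the backbone-modification field describes PLac driving the N-terminal half, and no lac promoter is annotated. The purpose field also mentions a constitutive araC ORF, but no araC feature was detected.

The two fragments are intended to reassemble into an active polymerase on arabinose induction. The plasmid belongs to a library of split T7 RNAP mutants used to build transcriptional AND gates. The record does not state what effect R756S has.
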