Features (pLannotate 1.2.2; 23 found; start..end, strand, type, name):
     96..212     +  promoter       araBAD promoter (fragment): araBAD; promoter of the L-arabinose operon of E. coli; the araC regulatory gene is transcribed in the opposite direction (Guzman et al., 1995)
    288..315     -  terminator     T7Te terminator: phage T7 early transcription terminator
    371..907     -  CDS            RPOL_BPT7 (fragment): Experimental evidence at protein level: Swiss-Prot protein existence level 1. Highly processive DNA-dependent RNA polymerase that catalyzes the transcription of class II and class III viral genes. Recognizes a specific promoter sequence and enters first into an 'abortive phase' where very short transcripts are synthesized and released before proceeding to the processive transcription of long RNA chains. Unwinds the double-stranded DNA to expose the coding strand for templating. Participates in the initiation of viral DNA replication presumably by making primers accessible to the DNA polymerase
    969..1116    -  promoter       araBAD promoter (fragment): araBAD; promoter of the L-arabinose operon of E. coli; the araC regulatory gene is transcribed in the opposite direction (Guzman et al., 1995)
   1120..1377    -  CDS            (3-F)Tyr-EGFP (fragment): (3-F)Tyr-EGFP is a basic (constitutively fluorescent) green fluorescent protein published in 2004, derived from Aequorea victoria.
   1377..1487    +  promoter       araBAD promoter (fragment): araBAD; promoter of the L-arabinose operon of E. coli; the araC regulatory gene is transcribed in the opposite direction (Guzman et al., 1995)
   1548..3659    +  CDS            RPOL_BPT7 (fragment): Experimental evidence at protein level: Swiss-Prot protein existence level 1. Highly processive DNA-dependent RNA polymerase that catalyzes the transcription of class II and class III viral genes. Recognizes a specific promoter sequence and enters first into an 'abortive phase' where very short transcripts are synthesized and released before proceeding to the processive transcription of long RNA chains. Unwinds the double-stranded DNA to expose the coding strand for templating. Participates in the initiation of viral DNA replication presumably by making primers accessible to the DNA polymerase
   3663..3692    +  misc_feature   MCS (fragment): pUC18/19 multiple cloning site
   3776..3891    +  ncRNA          5S rRNA: Accession: RF00001 - 5S ribosomal RNA
   3895..3981    +  terminator     rrnB T1 terminator: Escherichia coli rrnB; transcription terminator T1 from the E. coli rrnB gene
   4073..4100    +  terminator     rrnB T2 terminator: transcription terminator T2 from the E. coli rrnB gene
   4119..4210    +  promoter       AmpR promoter: bla
   4211..4326    +  CDS            AmpR (fragment): β-lactamase; bla; confers resistance to ampicillin, carbenicillin, and related antibiotics
   4327..4621    +  CDS            bla(M) (fragment): β-lactamase lacking the signal sequence; bla(M); allows cytosolic expression of β-lactamase
   4664..5119    +  rep_origin     f1 ori (sequence partly withheld): f1 bacteriophage origin of replication; arrow indicates direction of (+) strand synthesis
   5230..5463    +  rep_origin     ori (fragment): high-copy-number ColE1/pMB1/pBR322/pUC origin of replication
   5674..6333    -  CDS            CmR: chloramphenicol acetyltransferase; cat; confers resistance to chloramphenicol
   6334..6436    -  promoter       cat promoter: promoter of the E. coli cat gene encoding chloramphenicol acetyltransferase
   6557..6700    +  mobile_element IS1 (fragment): prokaryotic transposable element IS1
   6819..6874    -  rep_origin     RSF ori (fragment): Plasmids containing the RSF 1030 origin of replication can be propagated in E. coli cells that contain additional plasmids with compatible origins.
   6962..7507    -  rep_origin     p15A ori: Plasmids containing the medium-copy-number p15A origin of replication can be propagated in E. coli cells that contain a second plasmid with the ColE1 origin.
   7540..7660    -  CDS            TcR (fragment): tetracycline efflux protein; tet; confers resistance to tetracycline
   7670..6       +  promoter       tet promoter (fragment) (across the origin): E. coli promoter for tetracycline efflux protein gene
>Addgene plasmid #60725 | pTSara-R756S | depositor full sequence | sequence record 97713 | pTSara-R756S sequence 7682 bps
ATCGATGCATAATGTGCCTGTCAAATGGACGAAGCAGGGATTCTGCAAACCCTATGCTACTCCGTCAAGC
CGTCAATTGTCTGATTCGTTACCAACAGACATTGCCGTCACTGCGTCTTTTACTGGCTCTTCTCGCTAAC
CAAACCGGTAACCCCGCTTATTAAAAGCATTCTGTAACAAAGCGGGACCAAAGCCATGACAAAAACGCGT
AATTTCAACACGAGCCAAAATAATAAAAAAGCCGGATTAATAATCTGGCTTTTTATATTCTCTCTCTAGT
ATATAAACGCAGAAAGGCCCACCCGAAGGTGAGCCAGTGTGATCCAAGCCAGCTCGATATCCGTCGGCTT
GAACGAATTGTTAGACATTACTTGTAGACGTGCCCTACGCGCTTGTTGAGTTGTTCCTCAACGTTTTTCT
TGAAGTGCTTAGCTTCAAGGTCACGGATACGACCGAAGCGAGCCTCGTCCTCAATGGCCCGACCGATTGC
GCTTGCTACAGCCTGAACGGTTGTATTGTCAGCACTGGTTAGGCAAGCCAGAGTGGTCTTAATGGTGATG
TACGCTACGGCTTCCGGCTTGATTTCTTGCAGGAACTGGAAGGCTGTCGGGCGCTTGCCGCGCTTAGCTT
TCACTTCCTCAAACCAGTCGTTGATGCGTGCAATCATCTTAGGGAGTAGGGTAGTGATGAGAGGCTTGGC
GGCAGCGTTATCCGCAACCTCACCAGCTTTAAGTTGACGCTCAAACATCTTGCGGAAGCGTGCTTCACCC
ATCTCGTAAGACTCATGCTCAAGGGCCAACTGTTCGCGAGCTAAACGCTCACCGTAATGGTCAGCCAGAG
TGTTGAACGGGATAGCAGCCAGTTCGATGTCAGAGAAGTCGTTCTTAGCGATGTTAATCGTGTTCATATT
AGAAAAAGAATGTTATTAAGTAAGTCTTTCTAGAGCTCGCTAGCCCAAAAAAACGGGTATGGAGAAACAG
TAGAGAGTTGCGATAAAAAGCGTCAGGTAGGATCCGCTAATCTTATGGATAAAAATGCTATGGCATAGCA
AAGTGTGACGCCGTGCAAATAATCAATGTCCTAGGACTTTTCTGCCGTGATTATAGACACTTTTGTCGCG
ATGTTGTGTCTAATTTTGAAGTTAACTTTGATTCCATTCTTTTGTTTGTCTGCCATGATGTATACATTGT
GTGAGTTATAGTTGTATTCCAATTTGTGTCCAAGAATGTTTCCATCTTCTTTAAAATCAATACCTTTTAA
CTCGATTCTATTAACAAGGGTATCACCTTCAAACTTGACTTCAGCACGTGTCTTGTAGTTCCCGTCATCT
TTGAAAAATATAGTTCTTTCCTGTACATAACCTTCGGGCACTCGAGACATTGATTATTTGCACGGCGTCA
CACTTTGCTATGCCATAGCATTTTTATCCATAAGATTAGCGGATCCTACCTGACGCTTTTTATCGCAACT
CTCTACTGTTTCTCCATACCCGTTTTTTTGGGCTAGCACTAGTGGAGCCCTATATATAAAGATCAGGGCC
AGGTATGAAAGCATTTATGCAAGTTGTCGAGGCTGACATGCTCTCTAAGGGTCTACTCGGTGGCGAGGCG
TGGTCTTCGTGGCATAAGGAAGACTCTATTCATGTAGGAGTACGCTGCATCGAGATGCTCATTGAGTCAA
CCGGAATGGTTAGCTTACACCGCCAAAATGCTGGCGTAGTAGGTCAAGACTCTGAGACTATCGAACTCGC
ACCTGAATACGCTGAGGCTATCGCAACCCGTGCAGGTGCGCTGGCTGGCATCTCTCCGATGTTCCAACCT
TGCGTAGTTCCTCCTAAGCCGTGGACTGGCATTACTGGTGGTGGCTATTGGGCTAACGGTCGTCGTCCTC
TGGCGCTGGTGCGTACTCACAGTAAGAAAGCACTGATGCGCTACGAAGACGTTTACATGCCTGAGGTGTA
CAAAGCGATTAACATTGCGCAAAACACCGCATGGAAAATCAACAAGAAAGTCCTAGCGGTCGCCAACGTA
ATCACCAAGTGGAAGCATTGTCCGGTCGAGGACATCCCTGCGATTGAGCGTGAAGAACTCCCGATGAAAC
CGGAAGACATCGACATGAATCCTGAGGCTCTCACCGCGTGGAAACGTGCTGCCGCTGCTGTGTACCGCAA
GGACAAGGCTCGCAAGTCTCGCCGTATCAGCCTTGAGTTCATGCTTGAGCAAGCCAATAAGTTTGCTAAC
CATAAGGCCATCTGGTTCCCTTACAACATGGACTGGCGCGGTCGTGTTTACGCTGTGTCAATGTTCAACC
CGCAAGGTAACGATATGACCAAAGGACTGCTTACGCTGGCGAAAGGTAAACCAATCGGTAAGGAAGGTTA
CTACTGGCTGAAAATCCACGGTGCAAACTGTGCGGGTGTCGATAAGGTTCCGTTCCCTGAGCGCATCAAG
TTCATTGAGGAAAACCACGAGAACATCATGGCTTGCGCTAAGTCTCCACTGGAGAACACTTGGTGGGCTG
AGCAAGATTCTCCGTTCTGCTTCCTTGCGTTCTGCTTTGAGTACGCTGGGGTACAGCACCACGGCCTGAG
CTATAACTGCTCCCTTCCGCTGGCGTTTGACGGGTCTTGCTCTGGCATCCAGCACTTCTCCGCGATGCTC
CGAGATGAGGTAGGTGGTCGCGCGGTTAACTTGCTTCCTAGTGAAACCGTTCAGGACATCTACGGGATTG
TTGCTAAGAAAGTCAACGAGATTCTACAAGCAGACGCAATCAATGGGACCGATAACGAAGTAGTTACCGT
GACCGATGAGAACACTGGTGAAATCTCTGAGAAAGTCAAGCTGGGCACTAAGGCACTGGCTGGTCAATGG
CTGGCTTACGGTGTTACTCGCAGTGTGACTAAGCGTTCAGTCATGACGCTGGCTTACGGGTCCAAAGAGT
TCGGCTTCCGTCAACAAGTGCTGGAAGATACCATTCAGCCAGCTATTGATTCCGGCAAGGGTCTGATGTT
CACTCAGCCGAATCAGGCTGCTGGATACATGGCTAAGCTGATTTGGGAATCTGTGAGCGTGACGGTGGTA
GCTGCGGTTGAAGCAATGAACTGGCTTAAGTCTGCTGCTAAGCTGCTGGCTGCTGAGGTCAAAGATAAGA
AGACTGGAGAGATTCTTCGCAAGCGTTGCGCTGTGCATTGGGTAACTCCTGATGGTTTCCCTGTGTGGCA
GGAATACAAGAAGCCTATTCAGACGCGCTTGAACCTGATGTTCCTCGGTCAGTTCAGCTTACAGCCTACC
ATTAACACCAACAAAGATAGCGAGATTGATGCACACAAACAGGAGTCTGGTATCGCTCCTAACTTTGTAC
ACAGCCAAGACGGTAGCCACCTTCGTAAGACTGTAGTGTGGGCACACGAGAAGTACGGAATCGAATCTTT
TGCACTGATTCACGACTCCTTCGGTACCATTCCGGCTGACGCTGCGAACCTGTTCAAAGCAGTGCGCGAA
ACTATGGTTGACACATATGAGTCTTGTGATGTACTGGCTGATTTCTACGACCAGTTCGCTGACCAGTTGC
ACGAGTCTCAATTGGACAAAATGCCAGCACTTCCGGCTAAAGGTAACTTGAACCTCCGTGACATCTTAGA
GTCGGACTTCGCGTTCGCGTAATCTAGAGTCGACCTGCAGGCATGCAAGCTTGGCTGTTTTGGCGGATGA
GAGAAGATTTTCAGCCTGATACAGATTAAATCAGAACGCAGAAGCGGTCTGATAAAACAGAATTTGCCTG
GCGGCAGTAGCGCGGTGGTCCCACCTGACCCCATGCCGAACTCAGAAGTGAAACGCCGTAGCGCCGATGG
TAGTGTGGGGTCTCCCCATGCGAGAGTAGGGAACTGCCAGGCATCAAATAAAACGAAAGGCTCAGTCGAA
AGACTGGGCCTTTCGTTTTATCTGTTGTTTGTCGGTGAACGCTCTCCTGAGTAGGACAAATCCGCCGGGA
GCGGATTTGAACGTTGCGAAGCAACGGCCCGGAGGGTGGCGGGCAGGACGCCCGCCATAAACTGCCAGGC
ATCAAATTAAGCAGAAGGCCATCCTGACGGATGGCCTTTTTGCGTTTCTACAAACTCTTTTGTTTATTTT
TCTAAATACATTCAAATATGTATCCGCTCATGAGACAATAACCCTGATAAATGCTTCAATAATATTGAAA
AAGGAAGAGTATGAGTATTCAACATTTCCGTGTCGCCCTTATTCCCTTTTTTGCGGCATTTTGCCTTCCT
GTTTTTGCTCACCCAGAAACGCTGGTGAAAGTAAAAGATGCTGAAGATCAGTTGGGGCAAACTATTAACT
GGCGAACTACTTACTCTAGCTTCCCGGCAACAATTAATAGACTGGATGGAGGCGGATAAAGTTGCAGGAC
CACTTCTGCGCTCGGCCCTTCCGGCTGGCTGGTTTATTGCTGATAAATCTGGAGCCGGTGAGCGTGGGTC
TCGCGGTATCATTGCAGCACTGGGGCCAGATGGTAAGCCCTCCCGTATCGTAGTTATCTACACGACGGGG
AGTCAGGCAACTATGGATGAACGAAATAGACAGATCGCTGAGATAGGTGCCTCACTGATTAAGCATTGGT
AACTGTCAGACCAAGTTTACTCATATATACTTTAGATTGATT
[125 nt withheld, positions 4663-4787]
C
[141 nt withheld, positions 4789-4929]
CCTTTGACGTTGGAGTCCACGTTCTTTAATAGTGGACTCTTGTTCCAAACTTGAACAACACTCAACCCTA
TCTCGGGCTATTCTTTTGATTTATAAGGGATTTTGCCGATTTCGGCCTATTGGTTAAAAAATGAGCTGAT
TTAACAAAAATTTAACGCGAATTTTAACAAAATATTAACGTTTACAATTTAAAAGGATCTAGGTGAAGAT
CCTTTTTGATAATCTCATGACCAAAATCCCTTAACGTGAGTTTTCGTTCCACTGAGCGTCAGACCCCGTA
GAAAAGATCAAAGGATCTTCTTGAGATCCTTTTTTTCTGCGCGTAATCTGCTGCTTGCAAACAAAAAAAC
CACCGCTACCAGCGGTGGTTTGTTTGCCGGATCAAGAGCTACCAACTCTTTTTCCGAAGGTAACTGGCTT
CAGCAGAGCGCAGATACCAAATACTGTCCTTCTAGTGTAGCCGTAGTTAGGCCACCACTTCAAGAACTCT
GTAGCACCGCCTACATACCTCGCTCTGCTAATCCTGTTACCAGTCAGGCATTTGAGAAGCACACGGTCAC
ACTGCTTCCGGTAGTCAATAAACCGGTAAACCAGCAATAGACATAAGCGGCTATTTAACGACCCTGCCCT
GAACCGACGACCGGGTCGAATTTGCTTTCGAATTTCTGCCATTCATCCGCTTATTATCACTTATTCAGGC
GTAGCACCAGGCGTTTAAGGGCACCAATAACTGCCTTAAAAAAATTACGCCCCGCCCTGCCACTCATCGC
AGTACTGTTGTAATTCATTAAGCATTCTGCCGACATGGAAGCCATCACAGACGGCATGATGAACCTGAAT
CGCCAGCGGCATCAGCACCTTGTCGCCTTGCGTATAATATTTGCCCATGGTGAAAACGGGGGCGAAGAAG
TTGTCCATATTGGCCACGTTTAAATCAAAACTGGTGAAACTCACCCAGGGATTGGCTGAGACGAAAAACA
TATTCTCAATAAACCCTTTAGGGAAATAGGCCAGGTTTTCACCGTAACACGCCACATCTTGCGAATATAT
GTGTAGAAACTGCCGGAAATCGTCGTGGTATTCACTCCAGAGCGATGAAAACGTTTCAGTTTGCTCATGG
AAAACGGTGTAACAAGGGTGAACACTATCCCATATCACCAGCTCACCGTCTTTCATTGCCATACGGAATT
CCGGATGAGCATTCATCAGGCGGGCAAGAATGTGAATAAAGGCCGGATAAAACTTGTGCTTATTTTTCTT
TACGGTCTTTAAAAAGGCCGTAATATCCAGCTGAACGGTCTGGTTATAGGTACATTGAGCAACTGACTGA
AATGCCTCAAAATGTTCTTTACGATGCCATTGGGATATATCAACGGTGGTATATCCAGTGATTTTTTTCT
CCATTTTAGCTTCCTTAGCTCCTGAAAATCTCGATAACTCAAAAAATACGCCCGGTAGTGATCTTATTTC
ATTATGGTGAAAGTTGGAACCTCTTACGTGCCGATCAACGTCTCATTTTCGCCAAAAGTTGGCCCAGGGC
TTCCCGGTATCAACAGGGACACCAGGATTTATTTATTCTGCGAAGTGATCTTCCGTCACAGGTATTTATT
CGGCGCAAAGTGCGTCGGGTGATGCTGCCAACTTACTGATTTAGTGTATGATGGTGTTTTTGAGGTGCTC
CAGTGGCTTCTGTTTCTATCAGCTGTCCCTCCTGTTCAGCTACTGACGGGGTGGTGCGTAACGGCAAAAG
CACCGCCGGACATCAGCGCTAGCGGAGTGTATACTGGCTTACTATGTTGGCACTGATGAGGGTGTCAGTG
AAGTGCTTCATGTGGCAGGAGAAAAAAGGCTGCACCGGTGCGTCAGCAGAATATGTGATACAGGATATAT
TCCGCTTCCTCGCTCACTGACTCGCTACGCTCGGTCGTTCGACTGCGGCGAGCGGAAATGGCTTACGAAC
GGGGCGGAGATTTCCTGGAAGATGCCAGGAAGATACTTAACAGGGAAGTGAGAGGGCCGCGGCAAAGCCG
TTTTTCCATAGGCTCCGCCCCCCTGACAAGCATCACGAAATCTGACGCTCAAATCAGTGGTGGCGAAACC
CGACAGGACTATAAAGATACCAGGCGTTTCCCCCTGGCGGCTCCCTCGTGCGCTCTCCTGTTCCTGCCTT
TCGGTTTACCGGTGTCATTCCGCTGTTATGGCCGCGTTTGTCTCATTCCACGCCTGACACTCAGTTCCGG
GTAGGCAGTTCGCTCCAAGCTGGACTGTATGCACGAACCCCCCGTTCAGTCCGACCGCTGCGCCTTATCC
GGTAACTATCGTCTTGAGTCCAACCCGGAAAGACATGCAAAAGCACCACTGGCAGCAGCCACTGGTAATT
GATTTAGAGGAGTTAGTCTTGAAGTCATGCGCCGGTTAAGGCTAAACTGAAAGGACAAGTTTTGGTGACT
GCGCTCCTCCAAGCCAGTTACCTCGGTTCAAAGAGTTGGTAGCTCAGAGAACCTTCGAAAAACCGCCCTG
CAAGGCGGTTTTTTCGTTTTCAGAGCAAGAGATTACGCGCAGACCAAAACGATCTCAAGAAGATCATCTT
ATTAATCAGATAAAATATTTGCTCATGAGCCCGAAGTGGCGAGCCCGATCTTCCCCATCGGTGATGTCGG
CGATATAGGCGCCAGCAACCGCACCTGTGGCGCCGGTGATGCCGGCCACGATGCGTCCGGCGTAGAGGAT
CTGCTCATGTTTGACAGCTTATC
