>Addgene plasmid #60725 | pTSara-R756S | addgene partial sequence | sequence record 99414 | pBRrevBam 5'-GGTGATGTCGGCGATATAGG-3'
GCCGGCCACGATGCGTCCGGCGTAGAGGATCTGCTCATGTTTGACAGCTTATCATCGATGCATAATGTGC
CTGTCAAATGGACGAAGCAGGGATTCTGCAAACCCTATGCTACTCCGTCAAGCCGTCAATTGTCTGATTC
GTTACCAACAGACATTGCCGTCACTGCGTCTTTTACTGGCTCTTCTCGCTAACCAAACCGGTAACCCCGC
TTATTAAAAGCATTCTGTAACAAAGCGGGACCAAAGCCATGACAAAAACGCGTAATTTCAACACGAGCCA
AAATAATAAAAAAGCAGGATTAATAATCTGGCTTTTTATATTCTCTCTCTAGTATATAAACGCAGAAAGG
CCCACCCGAAGGTGAGCCAGTGTGATCCAAGCCAGCTCGATATCCGTCGGCTTGAACGAATTGTTAGACA
TTACTTGTAGACGTGCCCTACGCGCTTGTTGAGTTGTTCCTCAACGTTTTTCTTGAAGTGCTTAGCTTCA
AGGTCACGGATACGACCGAAGCGAGCCTCGTCCTCAATGGCCCGACCGATTGCGCTTGCTACAGCCTGAA
CGGTTGTATTGTCAGCACTGGTTAGGCAAGCCAGAGTGGTCTTAATGGTGATGTACGCTACGGCTTCCGG
CTTGATTTCTTGCAGGAACTGGAAGGCTGTCGGGCGCTTGCCGCGCTTAGCTTTCACTTCCTCAAACCAG
TCG
