>Addgene plasmid #60725 | pTSara-R756S | addgene partial sequence | sequence record 100583 | T7RNApol-R 5'-CTGATTCgGCTGAGTGAACATC-3'
GACCAAAGGACTGCTTACGCTGGCGAAAGGTAAACCAATCGGTAAGGAAGGTTACTACTGGCTGAAAATC
CACGGTGCAAACTGTGCGGGTGTCGATAAGGTTCCGTTCCCTGAGCGCATCAAGTTCATTGAGGAAAACC
ACGAGAACATCATGGCTTGCGCTAAGTCTCCACTGGAGAACACTTGGTGGGCTGAGCAAGATTCTCCGTT
CTGCTTCCTTGCGTTCTGCTTTGAGTACGCTGGGGTACAGCACCACGGCCTGAGCTATAACTGCTCCCTT
CCGCTGGCGTTTGACGGGTCTTGCTCTGGCATCCAGCACTTCTCCGCGATGCTCCGAGATGAGGTAGGTG
GTCGCGCGGTTAACTTGCTTCCTAGTGAAACCGTTCAGGACATCTACGGGATTGTTGCTAAGAAAGTCAA
CGAGATTCTACAAGCAGACGCAATCAATGGGACCGATAACGAAGTAGTTACCGTGACCGATGAGAACACT
GGTGAAATCTCTGAGAAAGTCAAGCTGGGCACTAAGGCACTGGCTGGTCAATGGCTGGCTTACGGTGTTA
CTCGCAGTGTGACTAAGCGTTCAGTCATGACGCTGGCTTACGGGTCCAAAGAGTTCGGCTTCCGTCAA
