>Addgene plasmid #60725 | pTSara-R756S | addgene partial sequence | sequence record 100900 | pBAD33-F2 5'-ctgtaacaaagcgggaccaa-3'
GATTAATAATCTGGCTTTTTATATTCTCTCTCTAGTATATAAACGCAGAAAGGCCCACCCGAAGGTGAGC
CAGTGTGATCCAAGCCAGCTCGATATCCGTCGGCTTGAACGAATTGTTAGACATTACTTGTAGACGTGCC
CTACGCGCTTGTTGAGTTGTTCCTCAACGTTTTTCTTGAAGTGCTTAGCTTCAAGGTCACGGATACGACC
GAAGCGAGCCTCGTCCTCAATGGCCCGACCGATTGCGCTTGCTACAGCCTGAACGGTTGTATTGTCAGCA
CTGGTTAGGCAAGCCAGAGTGGTCTTAATGGTGATGTACGCTACGGCTTCCGGCTTGATTTCTTGCAGGA
ACTGGAAGGCTGTCGGGCGCTTGCCGCGCTTAGCTTTCACTTCCTCAAACCAGTCGTTGATGCGTGCAAT
CATCTTAGGGAGTAGGGTAGTGATGAGAGGCTTGGCGGCAGCGTTATCCGCAACCTCACCAGCTTTAAGT
TGACGCTCAAACATCTTGCGGAAGCGTGCTTCACCCATCTCGTAAGACTCATGCTCAAGGGCCAACTGTT
CGCGAGCTAAACGCTCACCGTAATGGTCAGCCAGAGTGTTGAACGGGATAGCAGCCAGTTCGATGTCAGA
GAAGTCGTTCTTAGCGATGTTAATCGTGTTCATATTAGAAAAAGAATGTTATTAAGTAAGTCTTTCTAGA
GCTCGCTAGCCC
