>Addgene plasmid #60725 | pTSara-R756S | addgene partial sequence | sequence record 101314 | T7RNApol-F 5'-CTTCCGTCAACAAGTGCTGg-3'
TCTGATGTTCACTCAGCCGAATCAGGCTGCTGGATACATGGCTAAGCTGATTTGGGAATCTGTGAGCGTG
ACGGTGGTAGCTGCGGTTGAAGCAATGAACTGGCTTAAGTCTGCTGCTAAGCTGCTGGCTGCTGAGGTCA
AAGATAAGAAGACTGGAGAGATTCTTCGCAAGCGTTGCGCTGTGCATTGGGTAACTCCTGATGGTTTCCC
TGTGTGGCAGGAATACAAGAAGCCTATTCAGACGCGCTTGAACCTGATGTTCCTCGGTCAGTTCAGCTTA
CAGCCTACCATTAACACCAACAAAGATAGCGAGATTGATGCACACAAACAGGAGTCTGGTATCGCTCCTA
ACTTTGTACACAGCCAAGACGGTAGCCACCTTCGTAAGACTGTAGTGTGGGCACACGAGAAGTACGGAAT
CGAATCTTTTGCACTGATTCACGACTCCTTCGGTACCATTCCGGCTGACGCTGCGAACCTGTTCAAAGCA
GTGCGCGAAACTATGGTTGACACATATGAGTCTTGTGATGTACTGGCTGATTTCTACGACCAGTTCGCTG
ACCAGTTGCACGAGTCTCAATTGGACAAAATGCCAGCACTTCCGGCTAAAGGTAACTTGAACCTCCGTGA
CATCTTAGAGTCGGACTTCGCGTTCGCGTAATCTAGAGTCGACCTGCAGGCATGCAAGCTTGGCTGTTTT
GGCGGATGAGAGAAGATTTTCAGCCTGATACAGATTAAATCAGAACGCAGAAGCGGTCTGAT
